>Addgene plasmid #219231 | SFFV-IRF3-Brd 293 | addgene full sequence | sequence record 449001 | Addgene NGS Result
ATTTATGCAGAGGCCGAGGCCGCCTCGGCCTCTGAGCTATTCCAGAAGTAGTGAGGAGGCTTTTTTGGAG
GCCTAGGGACGTACCCAATTCGCCCTATAGTGAGTCGTATTACGCGCGCTCACTGGCCGTCGTTTTACAA
CGTCGTGACTGGGAAAACCCTGGCGTTACCCAACTTAATCGCCTTGCAGCACATCCCCCTTTCGCCAGCT
GGCGTAATAGCGAAGAGGCCCGCACCGATCGCCCTTCCCAACAGTTGCGCAGCCTGAATGGCGAATGGG
[124 nt withheld, positions 280-403]
C
[91 nt withheld, positions 405-495]
A
[49 nt withheld, positions 497-545]
CCTTTGACGTTGGAGTCCACGTTCTTT
[37 nt withheld, positions 573-609]
ACCCTATCTCGGTCTATTCTTTTGATTTATAAGGGATTTTGCCGATTTCGGCCTATTGGTTAAAAAATGA
GCTGATTTAACAAAAATTTAACGCGAATTTTAACAAAATATTAACGCTTACAATTTAGGTGGCACTTTTC
GGGGAAATGTGCGCGGAACCCCTATTTGTTTATTTTTCTAAATACATTCAAATATGTATCCGCTCATGAG
ACAATAACCCTGATAAATGCTTCAATAATATTGAAAAAGGAAGAGTATGAGTATTCAACATTTCCGTGTC
GCCCTTATTCCCTTTTTTGCGGCATTTTGCCTTCCTGTTTTTGCTCACCCAGAAACGCTGGTGAAAGTAA
AAGATGCTGAAGATCAGTTGGGTGCACGAGTGGGTTACATCGAACTGGATCTCAACAGCGGTAAGATCCT
TGAGAGTTTTCGCCCCGAAGAACGTTTTCCAATGATGAGCACTTTTAAAGTTCTGCTATGTGGCGCGGTA
TTATCCCGTATTGACGCCGGGCAAGAGCAACTCGGTCGCCGCATACACTATTCTCAGAATGACTTGGTTG
AGTACTCACCAGTCACAGAAAAGCATCTTACGGATGGCATGACAGTAAGAGAATTATGCAGTGCTGCCAT
AACCATGAGTGATAACACTGCGGCCAACTTACTTCTGACAACGATCGGAGGACCGAAGGAGCTAACCGCT
TTTTTGCACAACATGGGGGATCATGTAACTCGCCTTGATCGTTGGGAACCGGAGCTGAATGAAGCCATAC
CAAACGACGAGCGTGACACCACGATGCCTGTAGCAATGGCAACAACGTTGCGCAAACTATTAACTGGCGA
ACTACTTACTCTAGCTTCCCGGCAACAATTAATAGACTGGATGGAGGCGGATAAAGTTGCAGGACCACTT
CTGCGCTCGGCCCTTCCGGCTGGCTGGTTTATTGCTGATAAATCTGGAGCCGGTGAGCGTGGGTCTCGCG
GTATCATTGCAGCACTGGGGCCAGATGGTAAGCCCTCCCGTATCGTAGTTATCTACACGACGGGGAGTCA
GGCAACTATGGATGAACGAAATAGACAGATCGCTGAGATAGGTGCCTCACTGATTAAGCATTGGTAACTG
TCAGACCAAGTTTACTCATATATACTTTAGATTGATTTAAAACTTCATTTTTAATTTAAAAGGATCTAGG
TGAAGATCCTTTTTGATAATCTCATGACCAAAATCCCTTAACGTGAGTTTTCGTTCCACTGAGCGTCAGA
CCCCGTAGAAAAGATCAAAGGATCTTCTTGAGATCCTTTTTTTCTGCGCGTAATCTGCTGCTTGCAAACA
AAAAAACCACCGCTACCAGCGGTGGTTTGTTTGCCGGATCAAGAGCTACCAACTCTTTTTCCGAAGGTAA
CTGGCTTCAGCAGAGCGCAGATACCAAATACTGTTCTTCTAGTGTAGCCGTAGTTAGGCCACCACTTCAA
GAACTCTGTAGCACCGCCTACATACCTCGCTCTGCTAATCCTGTTACCAGTGGCTGCTGCCAGTGGCGAT
AAGTCGTGTCTTACCGGGTTGGACTCAAGACGATAGTTACCGGATAAGGCGCAGCGGTCGGGCTGAACGG
GGGGTTCGTGCACACAGCCCAGCTTGGAGCGAACGACCTACACCGAACTGAGATACCTACAGCGTGAGCT
ATGAGAAAGCGCCACGCTTCCCGAAGGGAGAAAGGCGGACAGGTATCCGGTAAGCGGCAGGGTCGGAACA
GGAGAGCGCACGAGGGAGCTTCCAGGGGGAAACGCCTGGTATCTTTATAGTCCTGTCGGGTTTCGCCACC
TCTGACTTGAGCGTCGATTTTTGTGATGCTCGTCAGGGGGGCGGAGCCTATGGAAAAACGCCAGCAACGC
GGCCTTTTTACGGTTCCTGGCCTTTTGCTGGCCTTTTGCTCACATGTTCTTTCCTGCGTTATCCCCTGAT
TCTGTGGATAACCGTATTACCGCCTTTGAGTGAGCTGATACCGCTCGCCGCAGCCGAACGACCGAGCGCA
GCGAGTCAGTGAGCGAGGAAGCGGAAGAGCGCCCAATACGCAAACCGCCTCTCCCCGCGCGTTGGCCGAT
TCATTAATGCAGCTGGCACGACAGGTTTCCCGACTGGAAAGCGGGCAGTGAGCGCAACGCAATTAATGTG
AGTTAGCTCACTCATTAGGCACCCCAGGCTTTACACTTTATGCTTCCGGCTCGTATGTTGTGTGGAATTG
TGAGCGGATAACAATTTCACACAGGAAACAGCTATGACCATGATTACGCCAAGCGCGCAATTAACCCTCA
CTAAAGGGAACAAAAGCTGGAGCTGCAAGCTTAATGTAGTCTTATGCAATACTCTTGTAGTCTTGCAACA
TGGTAACGATGAGTTAGCAACATGCCTTACAAGGAGAGAAAAAGCACCGTGCATGCCGATTGGTGGAAGT
AAGGTGGTACGATCGTGCCTTATTAGGAAGGCAACAGACGGGTCTGACATGGATTGGACGAACCACTGAA
TTGCCGCATTGCAGAGATATTGTATTTAAGTGCCTAGCTCGATACATAAACGGGTCTCTCTGGTTAGACC
AGATCTGAGCCTGGGAGCTCTCTGGCTAACTAGGGAACCCACTGCTTAAGCCTCAATAAAGCTTGCCTTG
AGTGCTTCAAGTAGTGTGTGCCCGTCTGTTGTGTGACTCTGGTAACTAGAGATCCCTCAGACCCTTTTAG
TCAGTGTGGAAAATCTCTAGCAGTGGCGCCCGAACAGGGACTTGAAAGCGAAAGGGAAACCAGAGGAGCT
CTCTCGACGCAGGACTCGGCTTGCTGAAGCGCGCACGGCAAGAGGCGAGGGGCGGCGACTGGTGAGTACG
CCAAAAATTTTGACTAGCGGAGGCTAGAAGGAGAGAGATGGGTGCGAGAGCGTCAGTATTAAGCGGGGGA
GAATTAGATCGCGATGGGAAAAAATTCGGTTAAGGCCAGGGGGAAAGAAAAAATATAAATTAAAACATAT
AGTATGGGCAAGCAGGGAGCTAGAACGATTCGCAGTTAATCCTGGCCTGTTAGAAACATCAGAAGGCTGT
AGACAAATACTGGGACAGCTACAACCATCCCTTCAGACAGGATCAGAAGAACTTAGATCATTATATAATA
CAGTAGCAACCCTCTATTGTGTGCATCAAAGGATAGAGATAAAAGACACCAAGGAAGCTTTAGACAAGAT
AGAGGAAGAGCAAAACAAAAGTAAGACCACCGCACAGCAAGCGGCCGCTGATCTTCAGACCTGGAGGAGG
AGATATGAGGGACAATTGGAGAAGTGAATTATATAAATATAAAGTAGTAAAAATTGAACCATTAGGAGTA
GCACCCACCAAGGCAAAGAGAAGAGTGGTGCAGAGAGAAAAAAGAGCAGTGGGAATAGGAGCTTTGTTCC
TTGGGTTCTTGGGAGCAGCAGGAAGCACTATGGGCGCAGCGTCAATGACGCTGACGGTACAGGCCAGACA
ATTATTGTCTGGTATAGTGCAGCAGCAGAACAATTTGCTGAGGGCTATTGAGGCGCAACAGCATCTGTTG
CAACTCACAGTCTGGGGCATCAAGCAGCTCCAGGCAAGAATCCTGGCTGTGGAAAGATACCTAAAGGATC
AACAGCTCCTGGGGATTTGGGGTTGCTCTGGAAAACTCATTTGCACCACTGCTGTGCCTTGGAATGCTAG
TTGGAGTAATAAATCTCTGGAACAGATTTGGAATCACACGACCTGGATGGAGTGGGACAGAGAAATTAAC
AATTACACAAGCTTAATACACTCCTTAATTGAAGAATCGCAAAACCAGCAAGAAAAGAATGAACAAGAAT
TATTGGAATTAGATAAATGGGCAAGTTTGTGGAATTGGTTTAACATAACAAATTGGCTGTGGTATATAAA
ATTATTCATAATGATAGTAGGAGGCTTGGTAGGTTTAAGAATAGTTTTTGCTGTACTTTCTATAGTGAAT
AGAGTTAGGCAGGGATATTCACCATTATCGTTTCAGACCCACCTCCCAACCCCGAGGGGACCCGACAGGC
CCGAAGGAATAGAAGAAGAAGGTGGAGAGAGAGACAGAGACAGATCCATTCGATTAGTGAACGGATCTCG
ACGGTATCGGTTAACTTTTAAAAGAAAAGGGGGGATTGGGGGGTACAGTGCAGGGGAAAGAATAGTAGAC
ATAATAGCAACAGACATACAAACTAAAGAATTACAAAAACAAATTACAAAAATTCAAAATTTTATCGATC
ACGAGACTAGCCTCGAGCTGGCTGCAGTAACGCCATTTTGCAAGGCATGGAAAAATACCAAACCAAGAAT
AGAGAAGTTCAGATCAAGGGCGGGTACATGAAAATAGCTAACGTTGGGCCAAACAGGATATCTGCGGTGA
GCAGTTTCGGCCCCGGCCCGGGGCCAAGAACAGATGGTCACCGCAGTTTCGGCCCCGGCCCGAGGCCAAG
AACAGATGGTCCCCAGATATGGCCCAACCCTCAGCAGTTTCTTAAGACCCATCAGATGTTTCCAGGCTCC
CCCAAGGACCTGAAATGACCCTGCGCCTTATTTGAATTAACCAATCAGCCTGCTTCTCGCTTCTGTTCGC
GCGCTTCTGCTTCCCGAGCTCTATAAAAGAGCTCACAACCCCTCACTCGGCGCGCCAGTCCTCCGACAGA
CTGAGTCGGCCGGTCGAATCAAGCTTATCGATACCGTCGACGGATCCGCTAGCCCGCGGTTCGAAATGGG
AACCCCAAAGCCACGGATCCTGCCCTGGCTGGTGTCGCAGCTGGACCTGGGGCAACTGGAGGGCGTGGCC
TGGGTGAACAAGAGCCGCACGCGCTTCCGCATCCCTTGGAAGCACGGCCTACGGCAGGATGCACAGCAGG
AGGATTTCGGAATCTTCCAGGCCTGGGCCGAGGCCACTGGTGCATATGTTCCCGGGAGGGATAAGCCAGA
CCTGCCAACCTGGAAGAGGAATTTCCGCTCTGCCCTCAACCGCAAAGAAGGGTTGCGTTTAGCAGAGGAC
CGGAGCAAGGACCCTCACGACCCACATAAAATCTACGAGTTTGTGAACTCAGGAGTTGGGGACTTTTCCC
AGCCAGACACCTCTCCGGACACCAATGGTGGAGGCAGTACTTCTGATACCCAGGAAGACATTCTGGATGA
GTTACTGGGTAACATGGTGTTGGCCCCACTCCCAGATCCGGGACCCCCAAGCCTGGCTGTAGCCCCTGAG
CCCTGCCCTCAGCCCCTGCGGAGCCCCAGCTTGGACAATCCCACTCCCTTCCCAAACCTGGGGCCCTCTG
AGAACCCACTGAAGCGGCTGTTGGTGCCGGGGGAAGAGTGGGAGTTCGAGGTGACAGCCTTCTACCGGGG
CCGCCAAGTCTTCCAGCAGACCATCTCCTGCCCGGAGGGCCTGCGGCTGGTGGGGTCCGAAGTGGGAGAC
AGGACGCTGCCTGGATGGCCAGTCACACTGCCAGACCCTGGCATGTCCCTGACAGACAGGGGAGTGATGA
GCTACGTGAGGCATGTGCTGAGCTGCCTGGGTGGGGGACTGGCTCTCTGGCGGGCCGGGCAGTGGCTCTG
GGCCCAGCGGCTGGGGCACTGCCACACATACTGGGCAGTGAGCGAGGAGCTGCTCCCCAACAGCGGGCAT
GGGCCTGATGGCGAGGTCCCCAAGGACAAGGAAGGAGGCGTGTTTGACCTGGGGCCCTTCATTGTAGGCT
CCTGGGCCCCCAGATCTGATTACCTTCACGGAAGGAAGCGGACGCTCACCACGCTATGCCCTCTGGTTCT
GTGTGGGGGAGTCATGGCCCCAGGACCAGCCGTGGACCAAGAGGCTCGTGATGGTCAAGGTTGTGCCCAC
GTGCCTCAGGGCCTTGGTAGAAATGGCCCGGGTAGGGGGTGCCTCCTCCCTGGAGAATACTGTGGACCTG
CACATTTCCAACAGCCACCCACTCTCCCTCACCTCCGACCAGTACAAGGCCTACCTGCAGGACTTGGTGG
AGGGCATGGATTTCCAGGGCCCTGGGGAGAGCTGAGCCCTCGCTCCTCATGGTGTGCCTCCAACCCCCCT
GTTCCCCACCACCTCAACCAATAAACCGGTCGGATCCCCCGGGCTGCAGGAATTCGAGCATCTTACCGCC
ATTTATTCCCATATTTGTTCTGTTTTTCTTGATTTGGGTATACATTTAAATGTTAATAAAACAAAATGGT
GGGGCAATCATTTACATTTTTAGGGATATGTAATTACTAGTTCAGGTGTATTGCCACAAGACAAACATGT
TAAGAAACTTTCCCGTTATTTACGCTCTGTTCCTGTTAATCAACCTCTGGATTACAAAATTTGTGAAAGA
TTGACTGATATTCTTAACTATGTTGCTCCTTTTACGCTGTGTGGATATGCTGCTTTAATGCCTCTGTATC
ATGCTATTGCTTCCCGTACGGCTTTCGTTTTCTCCTCCTTGTATAAATCCTGGTTGCTGTCTCTTTATGA
GGAGTTGTGGCCCGTTGTCCGTCAACGTGGCGTGGTGTGCTCTGTGTTTGCTGACGCAACCCCCACTGGC
TGGGGCATTGCCACCACCTGTCAACTCCTTTCTGGGACTTTCGCTTTCCCCCTCCCGATCGCCACGGCAG
AACTCATCGCCGCCTGCCTTGCCCGCTGCTGGACAGGGGCTAGGTTGCTGGGCACTGATAATTCCGTGGT
GTTGTCGGGGAAGCTGACGTCCTTTGCAATTCGATATCAAGCTGTACCTTCTAGATGTACAATGGGATCA
GCGCTTCTAGACCAATGACTTACAAGGCAGCTGTAGATCTTAGCCACTTTTTAAAAGAAAAGGGGGGACT
GGAAGGGCTAATTCACTCCCAACGAAGACAAGATCTGCTTTTTGCTTGTACTGGGTCTCTCTGGTTAGAC
CAGATCTGAGCCTGGGAGCTCTCTGGCTAACTAGGGAACCCACTGCTTAAGCCTCAATAAAGCTTGCCTT
GAGTGCTTCAAGTAGTGTGTGCCCGTCTGTTGTGTGACTCTGGTAACTAGAGATCCCTCAGACCCTTTTA
GTCAGTGTGGAAAATCTCTAGCAGTAGTAGTTCATGTCATCTTATTATTCAGTATTTATAACTTGCAAAG
AAATGAATATCAGAGAGTGAGAGGAACTTGTTTATTGCAGCTTATAATGGTTACAAATAAAGCAATAGCA
TCACAAATTTCACAAATAAAGCATTTTTTTCACTGCATTCTAGTTGTGGTTTGTCCAAACTCATCAATGT
ATCTTATCATGTCTGGCTCTAGCTATCCCGCCCCTAACTCCGCCCATCCCGCCCCTAACTCCGCCCAGTT
CCGCCCATTCTCCGCCCCATGGCTGACTAATTTTTTTT
Features (pLannotate 1.2.2; 30 found; start..end, strand, type, name):
     94..112     -  promoter       T7 promoter: promoter for bacteriophage T7 RNA polymerase
    120..275     +  CDS            lacZα (fragment): LacZα fragment of β-galactosidase; lacZ fragment
    280..708     +  rep_origin     f1 ori (sequence partly withheld): f1 bacteriophage origin of replication; arrow indicates direction of (+) strand synthesis
    761..865     +  promoter       AmpR promoter: bla
    866..1726    +  CDS            AmpR: β-lactamase; bla; confers resistance to ampicillin, carbenicillin, and related antibiotics
   1897..2485    +  rep_origin     ori: high-copy-number ColE1/pMB1/pBR322/pUC origin of replication
   2668..2760    +  CDS            lacI (fragment): lac repressor; lacI; The lac repressor binds to the lac operator to inhibit transcription in E. coli. This inhibition can be relieved by adding lactose or isopropyl-β-D-thiogalactopyranoside (IPTG).
   2773..2794    +  protein_bind   CAP binding site: CAP binding activates transcription in the presence of cAMP. E. coli catabolite activator protein
   2809..2839    +  promoter       lac promoter: promoter for the E. coli lac operon
   2847..2863    +  protein_bind   lac operator: The lac repressor binds to the lac operator to inhibit transcription in E. coli. This inhibition can be relieved by adding lactose or isopropyl-β-D-thiogalactopyranoside (IPTG). lac repressor encoded by lacI
   2908..2926    +  promoter       T3 promoter: promoter for bacteriophage T3 RNA polymerase
   2954..3180    +  promoter       RSV promoter: Rous sarcoma virus enhancer/promoter
   3181..3361    +  LTR            5' LTR (truncated): truncated 5' long terminal repeat (LTR) from HIV-1
   3408..3533    +  misc_feature   HIV-1 Ψ: packaging signal of human immunodeficiency virus type 1
   3517..3880    +  CDS            HIV-1 gag (fragment): gag protein from human immunodeficiency virus 1; gag
   4026..4259    +  misc_feature   RRE: The Rev response element (RRE) of HIV-1 allows for Rev-dependent mRNA export from the nucleus to the cytoplasm.
   4636..4736    +  CDS            Rev (fragment): human immunodeficiency virus 1 (HIV-1) Rev protein; rev; enhances nuclear export of unspliced and incompletely spliced viral mRNAs
   4755..4872    +  misc_feature   cPPT/CTS: central polypurine tract and central termination sequence of HIV-1
   4906..5307    +  promoter       SFFV promoter: spleen focus-forming virus long terminal repeat (LTR) promoter
   5317..5340    +  misc_feature   MCS (fragment): pBluescript multiple cloning site
   5365..6345    +  CDS            IRF3 (fragment): IRF3_HUMAN - Experimental evidence at protein level: Swiss-Prot protein existence level 1. Key transcriptional regulator of type I interferon (IFN)- dependent immune responses which plays a critical role in the innate immune response against DNA and RNA viruses (PubMed:22394562, PubMed:25636800, PubMed:27302953). Regulates the transcription of type I IFN genes (IFN-alpha and IFN-beta) and IFN-stimulated genes (ISG) by binding to an interferon-stimulated response element (ISRE) in their promoters (PubMed:11846977, PubMed:16846591, PubMed:16979567, PubMed:20049431, PubMed:32972995). Acts as a mo
   6362..6655    +  CDS            Irf3 (fragment): IRF3_MOUSE - Experimental evidence at protein level: Swiss-Prot protein existence level 1. Key transcriptional regulator of type I interferon (IFN)- dependent immune responses which plays a critical role in the innate immune response against DNA and RNA viruses (PubMed:15800576). Regulates the transcription of type I IFN genes (IFN-alpha and IFN- beta) and IFN-stimulated genes (ISG) by binding to an interferon- stimulated response element (ISRE) in their promoters (PubMed:15800576). Acts as a more potent activator of the IFN-beta (IFNB) gene than the IFN-alpha (IFNA) gene and plays a critical
   6731..6756    +  misc_feature   MCS (fragment): pBluescript multiple cloning site
   6756..6815    +  CDS            S (fragment): HBSAG_WHV6 - Experimental evidence at transcript level: Swiss-Prot protein existence level 2. The middle envelope protein plays an important role in the budding of the virion. It is involved in the induction of budding in a nucleocapsid independent way. In this process the majority of envelope proteins bud to form subviral lipoprotein particles of 22 nm of diameter that do not contain a nucleocapsid (By similarity). From Woodchuck hepatitis B virus (isolate w64/pWS23) (WHV).
   6947..7350    +  misc_feature   WPRE: woodchuck hepatitis virus posttranscriptional regulatory element
   7408..7467    +  CDS            nef (fragment): NEF_HV1Z2 - Experimental evidence at protein level: Swiss-Prot protein existence level 1. Extracellular Nef protein targets CD4(+) T-lymphocytes for apoptosis by interacting with CXCR4 surface receptors. From Human immunodeficiency virus type 1 group M subtype D (isolate Z2/CDC-Z34) (HIV-1).
   7469..7702    +  LTR            3' LTR (ΔU3): self-inactivating 3' long terminal repeat (LTR) from HIV-1
   7774..7895    +  polyA_signal   SV40 poly(A) signal: SV40 polyadenylation signal
   7914..7935    +  rep_origin     SV40 ori (fragment): SV40 origin of replication
   7935..73      +  rep_origin     SV40 ori (across the origin): SV40 origin of replication
