[The description below was written by a language model from this plasmid's Addgene catalogue record and pLannotate feature annotations shown in this document.]
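Description:
SFFV-IRF3-Brd 293 is a third-generation-style, self-inactivating HIV-1 lentiviral transfer plasmid built on the SFFV-MCS backbone and carrying human IRF3, the transcription factor that drives type I interferon and interferon-stimulated gene expression. It is maintained in E. coli through a high-copy ColE1/pUC origin with ampicillin selection (AmpR), and the bacterial portion also retains pBluescript-type remnants: an f1 origin, lacZα and lac promoter/operator fragments, and T3 and T7 promoters. No mammalian selection marker or fluorescent reporter appears in the feature table.

The viral genome is transcribed from an RSV promoter fused to a truncated 5' LTR, making packaging Tat-independent. This is followed by the Ψ packaging signal with a partial gag fragment, the RRE for Rev-dependent nuclear export, and the cPPT/CTS that aids nuclear import of the provirus. Internally, the spleen focus-forming virus (SFFV) promoter, which is strong in haematopoietic and many other mammalian cells, drives the IRF3 open reading frame cloned between flanking MCS remnants. The annotation tool splits the coding region into a human IRF3 segment and a shorter segment matched to the mouse orthologue, whereas the catalogue lists the insert simply as human. A WPRE downstream enhances transcript stability and expression. According to the depositor, a construct-specific barcode sits after the WPRE at an XbaI site; it is not annotated in the table. The cassette ends with a ΔU3 3' LTR, followed by an SV40 poly(A) signal and SV40 origin.

The plasmid belongs to a barcoded transcription factor library for combinatorial screening in immune cell reprogramming. Placing the barcode within the transcribed region presumably allows the delivered factor to be identified by sequencing in pooled experiments.
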