Addgene plasmid #219231: SFFV-IRF3-Brd 293
Purpose: Transcription factor IRF3 with a specific barcode assigned.
Depositing lab: Filipe Pereira. Depositing organization: Center for Neuroscience and Cell Biology, University of Coimbra. Publication: A combinatorial transcription factor screening platform for immune cell reprogramming. Kurochkin I, Altman AR, Caiado I, Pertiga-Cabral D, Halitzki E, Minaeva M, Zimmermannova O, Henriques-Oliveira L, Klein D, Nair M, Oliveira D, Cajal LR, Knittel R, Feick C, Ringner M, Martin M, Cirovic B, Pires CF, Rosa FF, Sitnicka E, Theis FJ, Pereira CF. Cell Syst. 2026 Jan 21;17(1):101457. doi: 10.1016/j.cels.2025.101457. Epub 2026 Jan 14. PubMed 41539305.
Backbone
  Vector backbone: SFFV-MCS
  Backbone size w/o insert (bp): 6638
  Vector type: Lentiviral
Growth in bacteria
  Bacterial resistance: Ampicillin, 100 μg/mL
  Growth temperature: 37°C
  Growth strain: NEB Stable
  Copy number: High Copy
Gene/Insert
  Gene/Insert name: IRF3
  Species: H. sapiens (human)
  Insert size (bp): 1359
  Entrez Gene: IRF3 (a.k.a. IIAE7)
  Promoter: The spleen focus-forming virus (SFFV) promoter
  Cloning method: Restriction Enzyme; 5′ cloning site Bsp119I (not destroyed); 3′ cloning site BstHI (not destroyed)
Terms and licenses: Academic/Nonprofit Terms; Industry Terms: Not Available to Industry
Depositor comments: Barcode sequence cloned into XbaI restriction site. Design of plasmid is as follows: SFFV-[TF sequence]-WPRE-[Barcode sequence].
How to cite: SFFV-IRF3-Brd 293 was a gift from Filipe Pereira (Addgene plasmid # 219231 ; http://n2t.net/addgene:219231 ; RRID:Addgene_219231)
