>Addgene plasmid #219231 | SFFV-IRF3-Brd 293 | depositor partial sequence | sequence record 428173 | TF ORF
ATGGGAACCCCAAAGCCACGGATCCTGCCCTGGCTGGTGTCGCAGCTGGACCTGGGGCAACTGGAGGGCG
TGGCCTGGGTGAACAAGAGCCGCACGCGCTTCCGCATCCCTTGGAAGCACGGCCTACGGCAGGATGCACA
GCAGGAGGATTTCGGAATCTTCCAGGCCTGGGCCGAGGCCACTGGTGCATATGTTCCCGGGAGGGATAAG
CCAGACCTGCCAACCTGGAAGAGGAATTTCCGCTCTGCCCTCAACCGCAAAGAAGGGTTGCGTTTAGCAG
AGGACCGGAGCAAGGACCCTCACGACCCACATAAAATCTACGAGTTTGTGAACTCAGGAGTTGGGGACTT
TTCCCAGCCAGACACCTCTCCGGACACCAATGGTGGAGGCAGTACTTCTGATACCCAGGAAGACATTCTG
GATGAGTTACTGGGTAACATGGTGTTGGCCCCACTCCCAGATCCGGGACCCCCAAGCCTGGCTGTAGCCC
CTGAGCCCTGCCCTCAGCCCCTGCGGAGCCCCAGCTTGGACAATCCCACTCCCTTCCCAAACCTGGGGCC
CTCTGAGAACCCACTGAAGCGGCTGTTGGTGCCGGGGGAAGAGTGGGAGTTCGAGGTGACAGCCTTCTAC
CGGGGCCGCCAAGTCTTCCAGCAGACCATCTCCTGCCCGGAGGGCCTGCGGCTGGTGGGGTCCGAAGTGG
GAGACAGGACGCTGCCTGGATGGCCAGTCACACTGCCAGACCCTGGCATGTCCCTGACAGACAGGGGAGT
GATGAGCTACGTGAGGCATGTGCTGAGCTGCCTGGGTGGGGGACTGGCTCTCTGGCGGGCCGGGCAGTGG
CTCTGGGCCCAGCGGCTGGGGCACTGCCACACATACTGGGCAGTGAGCGAGGAGCTGCTCCCCAACAGCG
GGCATGGGCCTGATGGCGAGGTCCCCAAGGACAAGGAAGGAGGCGTGTTTGACCTGGGGCCCTTCATTGT
AGGCTCCTGGGCCCCCAGATCTGATTACCTTCACGGAAGGAAGCGGACGCTCACCACGCTATGCCCTCTG
GTTCTGTGTGGGGGAGTCATGGCCCCAGGACCAGCCGTGGACCAAGAGGCTCGTGATGGTCAAGGTTGTG
CCCACGTGCCTCAGGGCCTTGGTAGAAATGGCCCGGGTAGGGGGTGCCTCCTCCCTGGAGAATACTGTGG
ACCTGCACATTTCCAACAGCCACCCACTCTCCCTCACCTCCGACCAGTACAAGGCCTACCTGCAGGACTT
GGTGGAGGGCATGGATTTCCAGGGCCCTGGGGAGAGCTGAGCCCTCGCTCCTCATGGTGTGCCTCCAACC
CCCCTGTTCCCCACCACCTCAACCAATAA
