>Addgene plasmid #219231 | SFFV-IRF3-Brd 293 | depositor partial sequence | sequence record 428174 | Barcode sequence
TGTACAATGGGATCAGCGCT
